>Addgene plasmid #222565 | pPB-cT3G-cERP2-PRDM9 | addgene full sequence | sequence record 439416 | Addgene Long Read Sequencing Result
ATCACCTCGAGTTTACTCCCTATCAGTGATAGAGAACGTATGAAGAGTTTACTCCCTATCAGTGATAGAG
AACGTATGCAGACTTTACTCCCTATCAGTGATAGAGAACGTATAAGGAGTTTACTCCCTATCAGTGATAG
AGAACGTATGACCAGTTTACTCCCTATCAGTGATAGAGAACGTATCTACAGTTTACTCCCTATCAGTGAT
AGAGAACGTATATCCAGTTTACTCCCTATCAGTGATAGAGAACGTATAAGCTTGCCTATATAAGCAGAGC
TCGTTTAGTGAACCGTCAGATCGCCTGGAGACGCCATCCACGCTGTTTTGACCTCCATAGAAGACACCGG
GACCGATCCAGCCTACCACAAGTTTGTACAAAAAAGCAGGCTGCCACCATGAGCCCTGAAAAGTCCCAAG
AGGAGAGCCCAGAAGAAGACACAGAGAGAACAGAGCGGAAGCCCATGGTCAAAGATGCCTTCAAAGACAT
TTCCATATACTTCACCAAGGAAGAATGGGCAGAGATGGGAGACTGGGAGAAAACTCGCTATAGGAATGTG
AAAAGGAACTATAATGCACTGATTACTATAGGTCTCAGAGCCACTCGACCAGCTTTCATGTGTCACCGAA
GGCAGGCCATCAAACTCCAGGTGGATGACACAGAAGATTCTGATGAAGAATGGACCCCTAGGCAGCAAGT
CAAACCTCCTTGGATGGCCTTAAGAGTGGAACAGCGTAAACACCAGAAGGGAATGCCCAAGGCGTCATTC
AGTAATGAATCTAGTTTGAAAGAATTGTCAAGAACAGCAAATTTACTGAATGCAAGTGGCTCAGAGCAGG
CTCAGAAACCAGTGTCCCCTTCTGGAGAAGCAAGTACCTCTGGACAGCACTCAAGACTAAAACTGGAACT
CAGGAAGAAGGAGACTGAAAGAAAGATGTATAGCCTGCGAGAAAGAAAGGGTCATGCATACAAAGAGGTC
AGCGAGCCGCAGGATGATGATTACCTCTATTGTGAGATGTGTCAGAACTTCTTCATTGACAGCTGTGCTG
CCCATGGGCCCCCTACATTTGTAAAGGACAGTGCAGTGGACAAGGGGCACCCCAACCGTTCAGCCCTCAG
TCTGCCCCCAGGGCTGAGAATTGGGCCATCAGGCATCCCTCAGGCTGGGCTTGGAGTATGGAATGAGGCA
TCTGATCTGCCGCTGGGTCTGCACTTTGGCCCTTATGAGGGCCGAATTACAGAAGACGAAGAGGCAGCCA
ACAATGGATACTCCTGGCTGATCACCAAGGGGAGAAACTGCTATGAGTATGTGGATGGAAAAGATAAATC
CTGGGCCAACTGGATGAGGTATGTGAACTGTGCCCGGGATGATGAAGAGCAGAACCTGGTGGCCTTCCAG
TACCACAGGCAGATCTTCTATAGAACCTGCCGAGTCATTAGGCCAGGCTGTGAACTGCTGGTCTGGTATG
GGGATGAATACGGCCAGGAACTGGGCATCAAGTGGGGCAGCAAGTGGAAGAAAGAGCTCATGGCAGGGAG
AGAACCAAAGCCAGAGATCCATCCATGTCCCTCATGCTGTCTGGCCTTTTCAAGTCAGAAATTTCTCAGT
CAACATGTAGAACGCAATCACTCCTCTCAGAACTTCCCAGGACCATCTGCAAGAAAACTCCTCCAACCAG
AGAATCCCTGCCCAGGGGATCAGAATCAGGAGCAGCAATATCCAGATCCACACAGCCGTAATGACAAAAC
CAAAGGTCAAGAGATCAAAGAAAGGTCCAAACTCTTGAATAAAAGGACATGGCAGAGGGAGATTTCAAGG
GCCTTTTCTAGCCCACCCAAAGGACAAATGGGGAGCTGTAGAGTGGGAAAAAGAATAATGGAAGAAGAGT
CCAGAACAGGCCAGAAAGTGAATCCAGGGAACACAGGCAAATTATTTGTGGGGGTAGGAATCTCAAGAAT
TGCAAAAGTCAAGTATGGAGAGTGTGGACAAGGTTTCAGTGTTAAATCAGATGTTATTACACACCAAAGG
ACACATACAGGGGAGAAGCTCTACGTCTGCAGGGAGTGTGGGCGGGGCTTTAGCTGGAAGTCACACCTCC
TCATTCACCAGAGGATACACACAGGGGAGAAGCCCTATGTCTGCAGGGAGTGTGGGCGGGGCTTTAGCTG
GCAGTCAGTCCTCCTCACTCACCAGAGGACACACACAGGGGAGAAGCCCTATGTCTGCAGGGAGTGTGGG
CGGGGCTTTAGCCGGCAGTCAGTCCTCCTCACTCACCAGAGGAGACACACAGGGGAGAAGCCCTATGTCT
GCAGGGAGTGTGGGCGGGGCTTTAGCCGGCAGTCAGTCCTCCTCACTCACCAGAGGAGACACACAGGGGA
GAAGCCCTATGTCTGCAGGGAGTGTGGGCGGGGCTTTAGCTGGCAGTCAGTCCTCCTCACTCACCAGAGG
ACACACACAGGGGAGAAGCCCTATGTCTGCAGGGAGTGTGGGCGGGGCTTTAGCTGGCAGTCAGTCCTCC
TCACTCACCAGAGGACACACACAGGGGAGAAGCCCTATGTCTGCAGGGAGTGTGGGCGGGGCTTTAGCAA
TAAGTCACACCTCCTCAGACACCAGAGGACACACACAGGGGAGAAGCCCTATGTCTGCAGGGAGTGTGGG
CGGGGCTTTCGCGATAAGTCACACCTCCTCAGACACCAGAGGACACACACAGGGGAGAAGCCCTATGTCT
GCAGGGAGTGTGGGCGGGGCTTTAGAGATAAGTCAAACCTCCTCAGTCACCAGAGGACACACACAGGGGA
GAAGCCCTATGTCTGCAGGGAGTGTGGGCGGGGCTTTAGCAATAAGTCACACCTCCTCAGACACCAGAGG
ACACACACAGGGGAGAAGCCCTATGTCTGCAGGGAGTGTGGGCGGGGCTTTCGCAATAAGTCACACCTCC
TCAGACACCAGAGGACACACACAGGGGAGAAGCCCTACGTCTGCAGGGAGTGTGGGCGGGGCTTTAGCGA
TAGGTCAAGCCTCTGCTATCACCAGAGGACACACACAGGGGAGAAGCCCTACGTCTGCAGGGAGGATGAG
TAAACCCAGCTTTCTTGTACAAAGTGGTATACCCATACGATGTTCCAGATTACGCTTAGTAATGAGAAAT
ACTCAGAAGATGTCACTCACCATAGTCCGCAGTGAAAGATAAATGATCCCAGGAACTATCTATTCTTCGT
TTTAGAGCTAGAAATAGCAAGTAGGCCACTGAGCAAGAACTATGAATGAGATCTTTAGACATATTGCGGC
CGCTTTCTCCGCGATCCAGACATGATAAGATACATTGATGAGTTTGGACAAACCAAAACTAGAATGCAGT
GAAAAAAATGCCTTATTTGTGAAATTTGTGATGCTATTGCCTTATTTGTAACCATTATAAGCTGCAATAA
ACAAGTTATCTATAACAAGAAAATATATATATAATAAGTTATCACGTAAGTAGAACATGAAATAACAATA
TAATTATCGTATGAGTTAAATCTTAAAAGTCACGTAAAAGATAATCATGCGTCATTTTGACTCACGCGGT
CGTTATAGTTCAAAATCAGTGACACTTACCGCATTGACAAGCACGCCTCACGGGAGCTCCAAGCGGCGAC
TGAGATGTCCTAAATGCACAGCGACGGATTCGCGCTATTTAGAAAGAGAGAGCAATATTTCAAGAATGCA
TGCGTCAATTTTACGCAGACTATCTTTCTAGGGTTAAGAATTCACTGGCCGTCGTTTTACAACGTCGTGA
CTGGGAAAACCCTGGCGTTACCCAACTTAATCGCCTTGCAGCACATCCCCCTTTCGCCAGCTGGCGTAAT
AGCGAAGAGGCCCGCACCGATCGCCCTTCCCAACAGTTGCGCAGCCTGAATGGCGAATGGCGCCTGATGC
GGTATTTTCTCCTTACGCATCTGTGCGGTATTTCACACCGCATATGGTGCACTCTCAGTACAATCTGCTC
TGATGCCGCATAGTTAAGCCAGCCCCGACACCCGCCAACACCCGCTGACGCGCCCTGACGGGCTTGTCTG
CTCCCGGCATCCGCTTACAGACAAGCTGTGACCATGTCTCCGGGAGCTGCATGTGTCAGAGGTTTTCACC
GTCATCACCGAAACACGCGAGTTCGAAAGGGCCTCGTGATACGCCTATTTTTATAGGTTAATGTCATGAT
AATAATGGTTTCTTAGACGTCAGGTGGCACTTTTCGGGGAAATGTGCGCGGAACCCCTATTTGTTTATTT
TTCTAAATACATTCAAATATGTATCCGCTCATGAGACAATAACCCTGATAAATGCTTCAATAATATTGAA
AAAGGAAGAGTATGAGTATTCAACATTTCCGTGTCGCCCTTATTCCCTTTTTTGCGGCATTTTGCCTTCC
TGTTTTTGCTCACCCAGAAACGCTGGTGAAAGTAAAAGATGCTGAAGATCAGTTGGGTGCACGAGTGGGT
TACATCGAACTGGATCTCAACAGCGGTAAGATCCTTGAGAGTTTTCGCCCCGAAGAACGTTTTCCAATGA
TGAGCACTTTTAAAGTTCTGCTATGTGGCGCGGTATTATCCCGTATTGACGCCGGGCAAGAGCAACTCGG
TCGCCGCATACACTATTCTCAGAATGACTTGGTTGAGTACTCACCAGTCACAGAAAAGCATCTTACGGAT
GGCATGACAGTAAGAGAATTATGCAGTGCTGCCATAACCATGAGTGATAACACTGCGGCCAACTTACTTC
TGACAACGATCGGAGGACCGAAGGAGCTAACCGCTTTTTTGCACAACATGGGGGATCATGTAACTCGCCT
TGATCGTTGGGAACCGGAGCTGAATGAAGCCATACCAAACGACGAGCGTGACACCACGATGCCTGTAGCA
ATGGCAACAACGTTGCGCAAACTATTAACTGGCGAACTACTTACTCTAGCTTCCCGGCAACAATTAATAG
ACTGGATGGAGGCGGATAAAGTTGCAGGACCACTTCTGCGCTCGGCCCTTCCGGCTGGCTGGTTTATTGC
TGATAAATCTGGAGCCGGTGAGCGTGGTTCACGCGGTATCATTGCAGCACTGGGGCCAGATGGTAAGCCC
TCCCGTATCGTAGTTATCTACACGACGGGGAGTCAGGCAACTATGGATGAACGAAATAGACAGATCGCTG
AGATAGGTGCCTCACTGATTAAGCATTGGTAACTGTCAGACCAAGTTTACTCATATATACTTTAGATTGA
TTTAAAACTTCATTTTTAATTTAAAAGGATCTAGGTGAAGATCCTTTTTGATAATCTCATGACCAAAATC
CCTTAACGTGAGTTTTCGTTCCACTGAGCGTCAGACCCCGTAGAAAAGATCAAAGGATCTTCTTGAGATC
CTTTTTTTCTGCGCGTAATCTGCTGCTTGCAAACAAAAAAACCACCGCTACCAGCGGTGGTTTGTTTGCC
GGATCAAGAGCTACCAACTCTTTTTCCGAAGGTAACTGGCTTCAGCAGAGCGCAGATACCAAATACTGTT
CTTCTAGTGTAGCCGTAGTTAGGCCACCACTTCAAGAACTCTGTAGCACCGCCTACATACCTCGCTCTGC
TAATCCTGTTACCAGTGGCTGCTGCCAGTGGCGATAAGTCGTGTCTTACCGGGTTGGACTCAAGACGATA
GTTACCGGATAAGGCGCAGCGGTCGGGCTGAACGGGGGGTTCGTGCACACAGCCCAGCTTGGAGCGAACG
ACCTACACCGAACTGAGATACCTACAGCGTGAGCTATGAGAAAGCGCCACGCTTCCCGAAGGGAGAAAGG
CGGACAGGTATCCGGTAAGCGGCAGGGTCGGAACAGGAGAGCGCACGAGGGAGCTTCCAGGGGGAAACGC
CTGGTATCTTTATAGTCCTGTCGGGTTTCGCCACCTCTGACTTGAGCGTCGATTTTTGTGATGCTCGTCA
GGGGGGCGGAGCCTATGGAAAAACGCCAGCAACGCGGCCTTTTTACGGTTCCTGGCCTTTTGCTGGCCTT
TTGCTCACATGTTCTTTCCTGCGTTATCCCCTGATTCTGTGGATAACCGTATTACCGCCTTTGAGTGAGC
TGATACCGCTCGCCGCAGCCGAACGACCGAGCGCAGCGAGTCAGTGAGCGAGGAAGCGGATGAGCGCCCA
ATACGCAAACCGCCTCTCACCGCGCGTTGGCCGATTCATTAATGCAGCTGGCACGACAGGTTTCCCGACT
GGAAAGCGGGCAGTGAGCGCAACGCAAACCGCCTCTCCCCGCGCGTTGGCCGATTCATTAATGCAGCTGG
CACGACAGGTTTCCCGACTGGAAAGCGGGCAGTGAGCGCAACGCAATTAATGTGAGTTAGCTCACTCATT
AGGCACCCCAGGCTTTACACTTTATGCTTCCGGCTCGTATGTTGTGTGGAATTGTGAGCGGATAACAATT
TCACACAGGAAACAGCTATGACCATGATTACGCCAAGGTCGACTTAACCCTAGAAAGATAATCATATTGT
GACGTACGTTAAAGATAATCATGCGTAAAATTGACGCATGTGTTTTATCGGTCTGTATATCGAGGTTTAT
TTATTAATTTGAATAGATATTAAGTTTTATTATATTTACACTTACATACTAATAATAAATTCAACAAACA
ATTTATTTATGTTTATTTATTTATTAAAAAAAAACAAAAACTCAAAATTTCTTCTATAAAGTAACAAAAC
TTTTAGCAGTGAAAAAAATGCTTTATTTGTGAAATTTGTGATGCTATTGCTTTATTTGTAACCATTATAA
GCTGCAATAAACAAGTTAACAACAACAATTGCATTCATTTTATGTTTCAGGTTCAGGGGGAGGTGTGGGA
GGTTTTTTAAAGCAAGTAAAACCTCTACAAATGTGGTATGGCTGATTATGATCCTCTGGAGATTCATGCG
CCAGGTTTTCTGGTCATGCACCACGTTCGTGGGCCCTCAGGAACCTCCACGTCAGCGGTAACTGTGAAGC
CCAGTCGCTCGTAAAAAGGAAGATTCCGGGGAGCACTGGTTTCGAGGAACGCCGGCACGCCAGCCCGTTC
CGCGGCCTCAACACCAGGAAGAACGACAGCGCTTCCCAAACCTTTACCTTGGTGATCTGGGCTGACACCG
ACAGTGGCAAGAAACCACGCAGGCTCCTTTGGTCTATGAGGAGCCAGCAAGCCCTCCATTTGCTGTTGTG
CCGCCAACCTACTCCCTGACAGCTCGGCCATCCGCGGACCTATTTCCGCGAACACTGCGCCGGCTTCGAC
GCTTTCCGGAGTAGTCCAGACCGCAACTGCGGCACCATCGTCCGCAACCCAAACTTTACCAATGTCCAGA
CCCACGCGCGTAAGAAACAGCTCTTGCAACTCAGTTACCCTCTCTATGTGTCTGTCCGGATCTACGGTAT
GGCGGGTCGCTGGATAATCTGCAAATGCTGCGGCAAGTGTTCGGACAGCCCGTGGTACATCGTCACGGGT
AGCGAGCCTAACAGTGGGCTTATATTCCGTCATGGGGCCGGGGTTCTCCTCCACGTCGCCGGCCTGCTTC
AGCAGGCTGAAGTTGGTGGCGCCGCTGCCCCCGGGGAGCATGTCAAGGTCAAAATCGTCAAGAGCGTCAG
CAGGCAGCATATCAAGGTCAAAGTCGTCAAGGGCATCGGCTGGGAGCATGTCTAAGTCAAAATCGTCAAG
GGCGTCGGTCGGCCCGCCGCTTTCGCACTTTAGCTGTTTCTCCAGGCCACATATGATTAGTTCCAGGCCG
AAAAGGAAGGCAGGTTCGGCTCCCTGCCGGTCGAACAGCTCAATTGCTTGTTTCAGAAGTGGGGGCATAG
AATCGGTGGTAGGTGTCTCTCTTTCCTCTTTTGCTACTTGATGCTCCTGTTCCTCCAATACGCAGCCCAG
TGTAAAGTGGCCCACGGCGGACAGAGCGTACAGTGCGTTCTCCAGGGAGAAGCCTTGCTGACACAGGAAC
GCGAGCTGATTTTCCAGGGTTTCGTACTGTTTCTCTGTTGGGCGGGTGCCGAGATGCACTTTAGCCCCGT
CACGATGTGAGAGGAGAGCACAGCGGTATGACTTGGCGTTGTTCCGCAGAAAGTCTTGCCATGACTCGCC
TTCCAGGGGGCAGGAGTGGGTATGATGCCTGTCCAGCATCTCGATTGGCAGGGCATCGAGCAGGGCCCGC
TTGTTCTTCACGTGCCAGTACAGGGTAGGCTGCTCAACTCCCAGCTTTTGAGCGAGTTTCCTTGTCGTCA
GGCCTTCGATACCGACTCCATTGAGTAATTCCAGAGCAGAGTTTATGACTTTGCTCTTGTCCAGTCTAGA
CATCTTATCGTCATCGTCTTTGTAATCCATGGTGGCGGATCCCGCGTCACGACACCTGTGTTCTGGCGGC
AAACCCGTTGCGAAAAAGAACGTTCACGGCGACTACTGCACTTATATACGGTTCTCCCCCACCCTCGGGA
AAAAGGCGGAGCCAGTACACGACATCACTTTCCCAGTTTACCCCGCGCCACCTTCTCTAGGCACCGGTTC
AATTGCCGACCCCTCCCCCCAACTTCTCGGGCACTGTGGGCCATGTGCGCTCTGCCCCATGGTAATAGCC
ATGACTAATACGTAGATGTACTGCCAAGTAGGAAAGTGCCATAAGGTCATGTACTGGGCATAATGCCAGG
CGGGCCATTTACCGTCATTGACGTCAATAGGGGGCGTACTTGGCATATGATACACTTGATGTACTGCCAA
GTGGGCAGTTTACCGTAAATACTCCACCCATTGACGTCAATGGAAAGTGCCTATTGGCGTTACTATGGGA
ACATACGTCATTATTGACGTCAATGGGCGGGGGTCGTTGGGCGGTCAGCCAGGCGGGCCATTTACCGTAA
GTTATGTAACGCGGAACTCCATATATGGGCTATGAACTAATGACCCCGTAATTGATTACTATTAATAACT
AGTCAATAATCAATGTCATAAGCTCTAATCGCATAATCGAGCTAAGAGCGATTAATATGCTTAGCTAGCT
TAGCTAAGCTAGATTTCTCTATTCTCCCACAATATATAGCAGCTATTAGCTTAGCAGTCCGAATACGATC
GTCCACGATCCATAAGCGTAACACATTTGAGTAGCGACTGACGGGCACCGGAGCCACTCGAGTGGAATT
Features (pLannotate 1.2.2; 27 found; start..end, strand, type, name):
      9..257     +  promoter       TRE3GV promoter (fragment): 3rd-generation Tet-responsive promoter that can be activated by binding of Tet-On® 3G, optimized for retroviral and lentiviral vectors
    264..305     +  promoter       tight TRE promoter (fragment): Tet-responsive promoter PTight, consisting of seven tet operator sequences followed by the minimal CMV promoter
    368..392     +  protein_bind   attB1: mutant version of attB; recombination site for the Gateway® BP reaction BP Clonase™
    399..2063    +  CDS            PRDM9 (fragment): PRDM9_HUMAN - Also known as PFM6. Experimental evidence at protein level: Swiss-Prot protein existence level 1. Histone methyltransferase that sequentially mono-, di-, and tri-methylates both 'Lys-4' (H3K4) and 'Lys-36' (H3K36) of histone H3 to produce respectively trimethylated 'Lys-4' (H3K4me3) and trimethylated 'Lys-36' (H3K36me3) histone H3 and plays a key role in meiotic prophase by determining hotspot localization thereby promoting meiotic recombination (PubMed:24634223, PubMed:24095733, PubMed:26833727). Also can methylate all four core histones with H3 being the best substrate and the
   3084..3108    -  protein_bind   attB2: mutant version of attB; recombination site for the Gateway® BP reaction BP Clonase™
   3110..3138    +  CDS            3xHA (fragment): three tandem HA epitope tags
   3176..3198    +  promoter       SNR52 promoter (fragment): promoter for the S. cerevisiae small nucleolar RNA gene SNR52
   3219..3242    +  misc_RNA       gRNA scaffold (fragment): guide RNA scaffold for the Streptococcus pyogenes CRISPR/Cas9 system
   3303..3437    -  polyA_signal   SV40 poly(A) signal: SV40 polyadenylation signal
   3750..3907    +  CDS            lacZα (fragment): LacZα fragment of β-galactosidase; lacZ fragment
   3913..4012    -  misc_feature   bom (fragment): basis of mobility region from pBR322
   4116..4151    -  CDS            rop (fragment): Rop protein, which maintains plasmids at low copy number; rop
   4247..4351    +  promoter       AmpR promoter: bla
   4352..5212    +  CDS            AmpR: β-lactamase; bla; confers resistance to ampicillin, carbenicillin, and related antibiotics
   5383..5971    +  rep_origin     ori: high-copy-number ColE1/pMB1/pBR322/pUC origin of replication
   6154..6246    +  CDS            lacI (fragment): lac repressor; lacI; The lac repressor binds to the lac operator to inhibit transcription in E. coli. This inhibition can be relieved by adding lactose or isopropyl-β-D-thiogalactopyranoside (IPTG).
   6252..6335    +  CDS            lacI (fragment): lac repressor; lacI; The lac repressor binds to the lac operator to inhibit transcription in E. coli. This inhibition can be relieved by adding lactose or isopropyl-β-D-thiogalactopyranoside (IPTG).
   6348..6369    +  protein_bind   CAP binding site: CAP binding activates transcription in the presence of cAMP. E. coli catabolite activator protein
   6384..6414    +  promoter       lac promoter: promoter for the E. coli lac operon
   6422..6438    +  protein_bind   lac operator: The lac repressor binds to the lac operator to inhibit transcription in E. coli. This inhibition can be relieved by adding lactose or isopropyl-β-D-thiogalactopyranoside (IPTG). lac repressor encoded by lacI
   6726..6807    -  polyA_signal   SV40 poly(A) signal: SV40 polyadenylation signal
   6830..6913    -  CDS            large T antigen (fragment): large T antigen from SV40 (simian virus 40)
   6927..7523    -  CDS            pac: PUAC_STRAD - Protein predicted: Swiss-Prot protein existence level 4. Detoxification of puromycin. From Streptomyces alboniger.
   7596..7706    -  CDS            VP48: 3 tandem repeats of the minimal activation domain of herpes simplex virus VP16 (Cheng et al., 2013)
   7636..8333    -  CDS            rtTA3 (fragment): reverse tetracycline transactivator 3 activates expression from Tet-responsive promoters in the presence of doxycycline
   8386..8597    -  promoter       EF-1α core promoter: core promoter for human elongation factor EF-1α
   8598..8977    -  enhancer       CMV enhancer: human cytomegalovirus immediate early enhancer
