[The description below was written by a language model from this plasmid's Addgene catalogue record and pLannotate feature annotations shown in this document.]
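Description:
pPB-cT3G-cERP2-PRDM9 is a mammalian expression plasmid built on the pPB-cT3G-cERP2 backbone and designed as a PiggyBac transposon for doxycycline-inducible expression of human PRDM9. In E. coli it is maintained through a high-copy ColE1/pUC-type origin and selected with ampicillin via the β-lactamase gene. Mammalian cells carrying the cassette are selected with puromycin. The automated annotation of the 9.2 kb sequence does not call the PiggyBac terminal repeats, so their positions cannot be read from the feature table even though the catalogue entry describes the plasmid as a transposon. Several short hits (lacZα, lacI, rop, bom, SNR52 promoter, gRNA scaffold and 3xHA fragments) look like backbone remnants or chance matches rather than functional parts.

The payload is an all-in-one Tet-On arrangement made of two divergent units. A third-generation Tet-responsive promoter (TRE3G-type) drives the PRDM9 coding sequence, which was introduced by Gateway cloning and is flanked by attB1 and attB2 sites, followed by an SV40 polyadenylation signal. The annotation matches only the first part of the attB-flanked insert to PRDM9, so the remainder is not characterised by the table. On the opposite strand, a CMV enhancer fused to the EF-1α core promoter constitutively expresses a reverse tetracycline transactivator (annotated as rtTA3 with VP16-derived activation repeats), followed by the puromycin N-acetyltransferase gene and a second SV40 poly(A) signal. How the two coding sequences are linked is not annotated. With doxycycline, the transactivator binds the TRE and switches on PRDM9, a histone H3K4/H3K36 methyltransferase that specifies meiotic recombination hotspots. The associated work concerns induction of meiosis from human pluripotent stem cells, consistent with use for stable, inducible PRDM9 expression in such cells.
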