Addgene plasmid #222565: pPB-cT3G-cERP2-PRDM9
Purpose: PiggyBac transposon plasmid for doxycycline inducible expression of PRDM9
Depositing lab: George Church. Depositing organization: Harvard Medical School. Publication: Induction of Meiosis from Human Pluripotent Stem Cells. Pierson Smela M, Adams J, Ma C, Breimann L, Widocki U, Shioda T, Church GM. bioRxiv 2024.05.31.596483 10.1101/2024.05.31.596483.
Backbone
  Vector backbone: pPB-cT3G-cERP2
  Vector type: Mammalian Expression
  Selectable markers: Puromycin
Growth in bacteria
  Bacterial resistance: Ampicillin, 100 μg/mL
  Growth temperature: 37°C
  Growth strain: DH5alpha
  Copy number: High Copy
Gene/Insert
  Gene/Insert name: PRDM9
  Species: H. sapiens (human)
  Entrez Gene: PRDM9 (a.k.a. KMT8B, MEISETZ, MSBP3, PFM6, ZNF899)
  Cloning method: Gateway Cloning
Terms and licenses: Academic/Nonprofit Terms; Industry Terms: Not Available to Industry
Depositor comments: Please visit https://doi.org/10.1101/2024.05.31.596483 for bioRxiv preprint.
How to cite: pPB-cT3G-cERP2-PRDM9 was a gift from George Church (Addgene plasmid # 222565 ; http://n2t.net/addgene:222565 ; RRID:Addgene_222565)
